>Addgene plasmid #207414 | ECFP CD | addgene full sequence | sequence record 421036 | Addgene NGS Result
TCGACTCTAGAGGATCGATCCCCGCCCCGGACGAACTAAACCTGACTACGACATCTCTGCCCCTTCTTCG
CGGGGCAGTGCATGTAATCCCTTCAGTTGGTTGGTACAACTTGCCAACTGGGCCCTGTTCCACATGTGAC
ACGGGGGGGGACCAAACACAAAGGGGTTCTCTGACTGTAGTTGACATCCTTATAAATGGATGTGCACATT
TGCCAACACTGAGTGGCTTTCATCCTGGAGCAGACTTTGCAGTCTGTGGACTGCAACACAACATTGCCTT
TATGTGTAACTCTTGGCTGAAGCTCTTACACCAATGCTGGGGGACATGTACCTCCCAGGGGCCCAGGAAG
ACTACGGGAGGCTACACCAACGTCAATCAGAGGGGCCTGTGTAGCTACCGATAAGCGGACCCTCAAGAGG
GCATTAGCAATAGTGTTTATAAGGCCCCCTTGTTAACCCTAAACGGGTAGCATATGCTTCCCGGGTAGTA
GTATATACTATCCAGACTAACCCTAATTCAATAGCATATGTTACCCAACGGGAAGCATATGCTATCGAAT
TAGGGTTAGTAAAAGGGTCCTAAGGAACAGCGATATCTCCCACCCCATGAGCTGTCACGGTTTTATTTAC
ATGGGGTCAGGATTCCACGAGGGTAGTGAACCATTTTAGTCACAAGGGCAGTGGCTGAAGATCAAGGAGC
GGGCAGTGAACTCTCCTGAATCTTCGCCTGCTTCTTCATTCTCCTTCGTTTAGCTAATAGAATAACTGCT
GAGTTGTGAACAGTAAGGTGTATGTGAGGTGCTCGAAAACAAGGTTTCAGGTGACGCCCCCAGAATAAAA
TTTGGACGGGGGGTTCAGTGGTGGCATTGTGCTATGACACCAATATAACCCTCACAAACCCCTTGGGCAA
TAAATACTAGTGTAGGAATGAAACATTCTGAATATCTTTAACAATAGAAATCCATGGGGTGGGGACAAGC
CGTAAAGACTGGATGTCCATCTCACACGAATTTATGGCTATGGGCAACACATAATCCTAGTGCAATATGA
TACTGGGGTTATTAAGATGTGTCCCAGGCAGGGACCAAGACAGGTGAACCATGTTGTTACACTCTATTTG
TAACAAGGGGAAAGAGAGTGGACGCCGACAGCAGCGGACTCCACTGGTTGTCTCTAACACCCCCGAAAAT
TAAACGGGGCTCCACGCCAATGGGGCCCATAAACAAAGACAAGTGGCCACTCTTTTTTTTGAAATTGTGG
AGTGGGGGCACGCGTCAGCCCCCACACGCCGCCCTGCGGTTTTGGACTGTAAAATAAGGGTGTAATAACT
TGGCTGATTGTAACCCCGCTAACCACTGCGGTCAAACCACTTGCCCACAAAACCACTAATGGCACCCCGG
GGAATACCTGCATAAGTAGGTGGGCGGGCCAAGATAGGGGCGCGATTGCTGCGATCTGGAGGACAAATTA
CACACACTTGCGCCTGAGCGCCAAGCACAGGGTTGTTGGTCCTCATATTCACGAGGTCGCTGAGAGCACG
GTGGGCTAATGTTGCCATGGGTAGCATATACTACCCAAATATCTGGATAGCATATGCTATCCTAATCTAT
ATCTGGGTAGCATAGGCTATCCTAATCTATATCTGGGTAGCATATGCTATCCTAATCTATATCTGGGTAG
TATATGCTATCCTAATTTATATCTGGGTAGCATAGGCTATCCTAATCTATATCTGGGTAGCATATGCTAT
CCTAATCTATATCTGGGTAGTATATGCTATCCTAATCTGTATCCGGGTAGCATATGCTATCCTAATAGAG
ATTAGGGTAGTATATGCTATCCTAATTTATATCTGGGTAGCATATACTACCCAAATATCTGGATAGCATA
TGCTATCCTAATCTATATCTGGGTAGCATATGCTATCCTAATCTATATCTGGGTAGCATAGGCTATCCTA
ATCTATATCTGGGTAGCATATGCTATCCTAATCTATATCTGGGTAGTATATGCTATCCTAATTTATATCT
GGGTAGCATAGGCTATCCTAATCTATATCTGGGTAGCATATGCTATCCTAATCTATATCTGGGTAGTATA
TGCTATCCTAATCTGTATCCGGGTAGCATATGCTATCCTCATGCATATACAGTCAGCATATGATACCCAG
TAGTAGAGTGGGAGTGCTATCCTTTGCATATGCCGCCACCTCCCAAGGGGGCGTGAATTTTCGCTGCTTG
TCCTTTTCCTGCTGGTTGCTCCCATTCTTAGGTGAATTTAAGGAGGCCAGGCTAAAGCCGTCGCATGTCT
GATTGCTCACCAGGTAAATGTCGCTAATGTTTTCCAACGCGAGAAGGTGTTGAGCGCGGAGCTGAGTGAC
GTGACAACATGGGTATGCCCAATTGCCCCATGTTGGGAGGACGAAAATGGTGACAAGACAGATGGCCAGA
AATACACCAACAGCACGCATGATGTCTACTGGGGATTTATTCTTTAGTGCGGGGGAATACACGGCTTTTA
ATACGATTGAGGGCGTCTCCTAACAAGTTACATCACTCCTGCCCTTCCTCACCCTCATCTCCATCACCTC
CTTCATCTCCGTCATCTCCGTCATCACCCTCCGCGGCAGCCCCTTCCACCATAGGTGGAAACCAGGGAGG
CAAATCTACTCCATCGTCAAAGCTGCACACAGTCACCCTGATATTGCAGGTAGGAGCGGGCTTTGTCATA
ACAAGGTCCTTAATCGCATCCTTCAAAACCTCAGCAAATATATGAGTTTGTAAAAAGACCATGAAATAAC
AGACAATGGACTCCCTTAGCGGGCCAGGTTGTGGGCCGGGTCCAGGGGCCATTCCAAAGGGGAGACGACT
CAATGGTGTAAGACGACATTGTGGAATAGCAAGGGCAGTTCCTCGCCTTAGGTTGTAAAGGGAGGTCTTA
CTACCTCCATATACGAACACACCGGCGACCCAAGTTCCTTCGTCGGTAGTCCTTTCTACGTGACTCCTAG
CCAGGAGAGCTCTTAAACCTTCTGCAATGTTCTCAAATTTCGGGTTGGAACCTCCTTGACCACGATGCTT
TCCAAACCACCCTCCTTTTTTGCGCCTGCCTCCATCACCCTGACCCCGGGGTCCAGTGCTTGGGCCTTCT
CCTGGGTCATCTGCGGGGCCCTGCTCTATCGCTCCCGGGGGCACGTCAGGCTCACCATCTGGGCCACCTT
CTTGGTGGTATTCAAAATAATCGGCTTCCCCTACAGGGTGGAAAAATGGCCTTCTACCTGGAGGGGGCCT
GCGCGGTGGAGACCCGGATGATGATGACTGACTACTGGGACTCCTGGGCCTCTTTTCTCCACGTCCACGA
CCTCTCCCCCTGGCTCTTTCACGACTTCCCCCCCTGGCTCTTTCACGTCCTCTACCCCGGCGGCCTCCAC
TACCTCCTCGACCCCGGCCTCCACTACCTCCTCGACCCCGGCCTCCACTGCCTCCTCGACCCCGGCCTCC
ACCTCCTGCTCCTGCCCCTCCTGCTCCTGCCCCTCCTCCTSCTCCTSCCCCTCCTSCCCCTCCTSCTCCT
SCCCCTCCTSCCCCTCCTSCTCCTSCCCCTCCTSCCCCTCCTSCTCCTSCCCCTCCTSCCCCTCCTCCTS
CTCCTSCCCCTCCTSCCCCTCCTCCTSCTCCTSCCCCTCCTSCCCCTCCTSCTCCTSCCCCTCCTSCCCC
TCCTSCTCCTSCCCCTCCTSCCCCTCCTSCTCCTSCCCCTCCTSCTCCTSCCCCTCCTSCTCCTGCCCCT
CCTGCTCCTSCCCCTCCTGCCCCTCCTGCCCCTCCTCCTGCTCCTGCCCCTCCTSCTCCTSCCCCTCCTS
CCCCTCCTSCCCCTCCTSCTCCTSCCCCTCCTCCTGCTCCTSCCCCTCCTSCCCCTCCTSCCCCTCCTCC
TSCTCCTGCCCCTCCTSCCCCTCCTCCTSCTCCTGCCCCTCCTCCTSCTCCTSCCCCTCCTSCYCCTCCT
SCCCCTCCTCCTSCTCCTSCCCCTCCTSCCCCTCCTCCTSCTCCTSCCCCTCCTCCTSCTCCTSCCCCTC
CTSCYCCTCCTSCCCCTCCTCCTSCTCCTSCCCCTCCTCCTSCTCCTSCCCCTCCTSCCCCTCCTSCCCC
TCCTGCCCCTCCTCCTGCTCCTGCCCCTCCTCCTGCTCCTGCCCCTCCTGCTCCTGCCCCTCCCGCTCCT
GCTCCTGCTCCTGTTCCACCGTGGGTCCCTTTGCAGCCAATGCAACTTGGACGTTTTTGGGGTCTCCGGA
CACCATCTCTATGTCTTGGCCCTGATCCTGAGCCGCCCGGGGCTCCTGGTCTTCCGCCTCCTCGTCCTCG
TCCTCTTCCCCGTCCTCGTCCATGGTTATCACCCCCTCTTCTTTGAGGTCCACTGCCGCCGGAGCCTTCT
GGTCCAGATGTGTCTCCCTTCTCTCCTAGGCCATTTCCAGGTCCTGTACCTGGCCCCTCGTCAGACATGA
TTCACACTAAAAGAGATCAATAGACATCTTTATTAGACGACGCTCAGTGAATACAGGGAGTGCAGACTCC
TGCCCCCTCCAACAGCCCCCCCACCCTCATCCCCTTCATGGTCGCTGTCAGACAGATCCAGGTCTGAAAA
TTCCCCATCCTCCGAACCATCCTCGTCCTCATCACCAATTACTCGCAGCCCGGAAAACTCCCGCTGAACA
TCCTCAAGATTTGCGTCCTGAGCCTCAAGCCAGGCCTCAAATTCCTCGTCCCCCTTTTTGCTGGACGGTA
GGGATGGGGATTCTCGGGACCCCTCCTCTTCCTCTTCAAGGTCACCAGACAGAGATGCTACTGGGGCAAC
GGAAGAAAAGCTGGGTGCGGCCTGTGAGGATCAGCTTATCGATGATAAGCTGTCAAACATGAGAATTCTT
GAAGACGAAAGGGCCTCGTGATACGCCTATTTTTATAGGTTAATGTCATGATAATAATGGTTTCTTAGAC
GTCAGGTGGCACTTTTCGGGGAAATGTGCGCGGAACCCCTATTTGTTTATTTTTCTAAATACATTCAAAT
ATGTATCCGCTCATGAGACAATAACCCTGATAAATGCTTCAATAATATTGAAAAAGGAAGAGTATGAGTA
TTCAACATTTCCGTGTCGCCCTTATTCCCTTTTTTGCGGCATTTTGCCTTCCTGTTTTTGCTCACCCAGA
AACGCTGGTGAAAGTAAAAGATGCTGAAGATCAGTTGGGTGCACGAGTGGGTTACATCGAACTGGATCTC
AACAGCGGTAAGATCCTTGAGAGTTTTCGCCCCGAAGAACGTTTTCCAATGATGAGCACTTTTAAAGTTC
TGCTATGTGGCGCGGTATTATCCCGTGTTGACGCCGGGCAAGAGCAACTCGGTCGCCGCATACACTATTC
TCAGAATGACTTGGTTGAGTACTCACCAGTCACAGAAAAGCATCTTACGGATGGCATGACAGTAAGAGAA
TTATGCAGTGCTGCCATAACCATGAGTGATAACACTGCGGCCAACTTACTTCTGACAACGATCGGAGGAC
CGAAGGAGCTAACCGCTTTTTTGCACAACATGGGGGATCATGTAACTCGCCTTGATCGTTGGGAACCGGA
GCTGAATGAAGCCATACCAAACGACGAGCGTGACACCACGATGCCTGCAGCAATGGCAACAACGTTGCGC
AAACTATTAACTGGCGAACTACTTACTCTAGCTTCCCGGCAACAATTAATAGACTGGATGGAGGCGGATA
AAGTTGCAGGACCACTTCTGCGCTCGGCCCTTCCGGCTGGCTGGTTTATTGCTGATAAATCTGGAGCCGG
TGAGCGTGGGTCTCGCGGTATCATTGCAGCACTGGGGCCAGATGGTAAGCCCTCCCGTATCGTAGTTATC
TACACGACGGGGAGTCAGGCAACTATGGATGAACGAAATAGACAGATCGCTGAGATAGGTGCCTCACTGA
TTAAGCATTGGTAACTGTCAGACCAAGTTTACTCATATATACTTTAGATTGATTTAAAACTTCATTTTTA
ATTTAAAAGGATCTAGGTGAAGATCCTTTTTGATAATCTCATGACCAAAATCCCTTAACGTGAGTTTTCG
TTCCACTGAGCGTCAGACCCCGTAGAAAAGATCAAAGGATCTTCTTGAGATCCTTTTTTTCTGCGCGTAA
TCTGCTGCTTGCAAACAAAAAAACCACCGCTACCAGCGGTGGTTTGTTTGCCGGATCAAGAGCTACCAAC
TCTTTTTCCGAAGGTAACTGGCTTCAGCAGAGCGCAGATACCAAATACTGTCCTTCTAGTGTAGCCGTAG
TTAGGCCACCACTTCAAGAACTCTGTAGCACCGCCTACATACCTCGCTCTGCTAATCCTGTTACCAGTGG
CTGCTGCCAGTGGCGATAAGTCGTGTCTTACCGGGTTGGACTCAAGACGATAGTTACCGGATAAGGCGCA
GCGGTCGGGCTGAACGGGGGGTTCGTGCACACAGCCCAGCTTGGAGCGAACGACCTACACCGAACTGAGA
TACCTACAGCGTGAGCTATGAGAAAGCGCCACGCTTCCCGAAGGGAGAAAGGCGGACAGGTATCCGGTAA
GCGGCAGGGTCGGAACAGGAGAGCGCACGAGGGAGCTTCCAGGGGGAAACGCCTGGTATCTTTATAGTCC
TGTCGGGTTTCGCCACCTCTGACTTGAGCGTCGATTTTTGTGATGCTCGTCAGGGGGGCGGAGCCTATGG
AAAAACGCCAGCAACGCGGCCTTTTTACGGTTCCTGGCCTTTTGCTGGCCTTGAAGCTGTCCCTGATGGT
CGTCATCTACCTGCCTGGACAGCATGGCCTGCAACGCGGGCATCCCGATGCCGCCGGAAGCGAGAAGAAT
CATAATGGGGAAGGCCATCCAGCCTCGCGTCGGATCTCATGGTGCTGTATATAAAACCAGTGGTTATATG
TACAGTAGCTGTATATAAAACCAGTGGTTATATGTACAGTAGCTGTATATAAAACCAGTGGTTATATGTA
CAGTAGTACGTTAGATCCGAACGCCAGCAAGACGTAGCCCAGCGCGTCGGCCCCGAGATGCGCCGCGTGC
GGCTGCTGGAGATGGCGGACGCGATGGATATGTTCTGCCAAGGGTTGGTTTGCGCATTCACAGTTCTCCG
CAAGAATTGATTGGCTCCAATTCTTGGAGTGGTGAATCCGTTAGCGAGGTGCCGCCCTGCTTCATCCCCG
TGGCCCGTTGCTCGCGTTTGCTGGCGGTGTCCCCGGAAGAAATATATTTGCATGTCTTTAGTTCTATGAT
GACACAAACCCCGCCCAGCGTCTTGTCATTGGCGAATTCGAACACGCAGATGCAGTCGGGGCGGCGCGGT
CCGAGGTCCACTTCGCATATTAAGGTGACGCGTGTGGCCTCGAACACCGAGCGACCCTGCAGCGACCCGC
TTAACAGCGTCAACAGCGTGCCGCAGATCCCGGGGGGCAATGAGATATGAAAAAGCCTGAACTCACCGCG
ACGTCTGTCGAGAAGTTTCTGATCGAAAAGTTCGACAGCGTCTCCGACCTGATGCAGCTCTCGGAGGGCG
AAGAATCTCGTGCTTTCAGCTTCGATGTAGGAGGGCGTGGATATGTCCTGCGGGTAAATAGCTGCGCCGA
TGGTTTCTACAAAGATCGTTATGTTTATCGGCACTTTGCATCGGCCGCGCTCCCGATTCCGGAAGTGCTT
GACATTGGGGAATTCAGCGAGAGCCTGACCTATTGCATCTCCCGCCGTGCACAGGGTGTCACGTTGCAAG
ACCTGCCTGAAACCGAACTGCCCGCTGTTCTGCAGCCGGTCGCGGAGGCCATGGATGCGATCGCTGCGGC
CGATCTTAGCCAGACGAGCGGGTTCGGCCCATTCGGACCGCAAGGAATCGGTCAATACACTACATGGCGT
GATTTCATATGCGCGATTGCTGATCCCCATGTGTATCACTGGCAAACTGTGATGGACGACACCGTCAGTG
CGTCCGTCGCGCAGGCTCTCGATGAGCTGATGCTTTGGGCCGAGGACTGCCCCGAAGTCCGGCACCTCGT
GCACGCGGATTTCGGCTCCAACAATGTCCTGACGGACAATGGCCGCATAACAGCGGTCATTGACTGGAGC
GAGGCGATGTTCGGGGATTCCCAATACGAGGTCGCCAACATCTTCTTCTGGAGGCCGTGGTTGGCTTGTA
TGGAGCAGCAGACGCGCTACTTCGAGCGGAGGCATCCGGAGCTTGCAGGATCGCCGCGGCTCCGGGCGTA
TATGCTCCGCATTGGTCTTGACCAACTCTATCAGAGCTTGGTTGACGGCAATTTCGATGATGCAGCTTGG
GCGCAGGGTCGATGCGACGCAATCGTCCGATCCGGAGCCGGGACTGTCGGGCGTACACAAATCGCCCGCA
GAAGCGCGGCCGTCTGGACCGATGGCTGTGTAGAAGTACTCGCCGATAGTGGAAACCGACGCCCCAGCAC
TCGTCCGGATCGGGAGATGGGGGAGGCTAACTGAAACACGGAAGGAGACAATACCGGAAGGAACCCGCGC
TATGACGGCAATAAAAAGACAGAATAAAACGCACGGGTGTTGGGTCGTTTGTTCATAAACGCGGGGTTCG
GTCCCAGGGCTGGCACTCTGTCGATACCCCACCGAGACCCCATTGGGGCCAATACGCCCGCGTTTCTTCC
TTTTCCCCACCCCACCCCCCAAGTTCGGGTGAAGGCCCAGGGCTCGCAGCCAACGTCGGGGCGGCAGGCC
CTGCCATAGCCACTGGCCCCGTGGGTTAGGGACGGGGTCCCCCATGGGGAATGGTTTATGGTTCGTGGGG
GTTATTATTTTGGGCGTTGCGTGGGGTCAGGTCCACGACTGGACTGAGCAGACAGACCCATGGTTTTTGG
ATGGCCTGGGCATGGACCGCATGTACTGGCGCGACACGAACACCGGGCGTCTGTGGCTGCCAAACACCCC
CGACCCCCAAAAACCACCGCGCGGATTTCTGGCGTGCCAAGCTAGTCGACCTCATGGCTGCGCCCCGACA
CCCGCCAACACCCGCTGACGCGCCCTGACGGGCTTGTCTGCTCCCGGCATCCGCTTACAGACAAGCTGTG
ACCGTCTCCGGGAGCTGCATGTGTCAGAGGTTTTCACCGTCATCACCGAAACGCGCGAGGCAGCCGGATC
ATAATCAGCCATACCACATTTGTAGAGGTTTTACTTGCTTTAAAAAACCTCCCACACCTCCCCCTGAACC
TGAAACATAAAATGAATGCAATTGTTGTTGTTAACTTGTTTATTGCAGCTTATAATGGTTACAAATAAAG
CAATAGCATCACAAATTTCACAAATAAAGCATTTTTTTCACTGCATTCTAGTTGTGGTTTGTCCAAACTC
ATCAATGTATCTTATCATGTCTGGATCCGGCCTTGCCGGCCTCGAGATCTGAGTCCGGACTTGTACAGCT
CGTCCATGCCGAGAGTGATCCCGGCGGCGGTCACGAACTCCAGCAGGACCATGTGATCGCGCTTCTCGTT
GGGGTCTTTGCTCAGGGCGGACTGGGTGCTCAGGTAGTGGTTGTCGGGCAGCAGCACGGGGCCGTCGCCG
ATGGGGGTGTTCTGCTGGTAGTGGTCGGCGAGCTGCACGCTGCCGTCCTCGATGTTGTGGCGGATCTTGA
AGTTGGCCTTGATGCCGTTCTTCTGCTTGTCGGCGGTGATATAGACGTTGTGGCTGATGTAGTTGTACTC
CAGCTTGTGCCCCAGGATGTTGCCGTCCTCCTTGAAGTCGATGCCCTTCAGCTCGATGCGGTTCACCAGG
GTGTCGCCCTCGAACTTCACCTCGGCGCGGGTCTTGTAGTTGCCGTCGTCCTTGAAGAAGATGGTGCGCT
CCTGGACGTAGCCTTCGGGCATGGCGGACTTGAAGAAGTCGTGCTGCTTCATGTGGTCGGGGTAGCGGCT
GAAGCACTGCACGCCCCAGGTCAGGGTGGTCACGAGGGTGGGCCAGGGCACGGGCAGCTTGCCGGTGGTG
CAGATGAACTTCAGGGTCAGCTTGCCGTAGGTGGCATCGCCCTCGCCCTCGCCGGACACGCTGAACTTGT
GGCCGTTTACGTCGCCGTCCAGCTCGACCAGGATGGGCACCACCCCGGTGAACAGCTCCTCGCCCTTGCT
CACCATGGTGGCGGGTACCGAGCTCGAATTCTCCAGGCGATCTGACGGTTCACTAAACGAGCTCTGCTTA
TATAGGCCTCCCACCGTACACGCCTACCTCGACATACGTTCTCTATCACTGATAGGGAGTAAACTCGACA
TACGTTCTCTATCACTGATAGGGATAAACTCGACATACGTTCTCTATCACTGATAGGGAGTAAACTCGAC
ATACGTTCTCTATCACTGATAGGGAGTAAACTCGACATACGTTCTCTATCACTGATAGGGAGTAAACTCG
ACATCGTTCTCTATCACTGATAGGGAGTAAACTCGACATACGTTCTCTATCACTGATAGGGAGTAAACTC
GTGTACATATTATGATATAGATACAACGTATGCAATGGCCAATAGCCAATATTGATTTATGCTATATAAC
CAATGACTAATATGGCTAATTGCCAATATTGATTCAATGTATAGATCTCATGGTGCTGTATATAAAACCA
GTGGTTATATGTACAGTAGCTGTATATAAAACCAGTGGTTATATGTACAGTAGCTGTATATAAAACCAGT
GGTTATATGTACAGTAGTACGTTAGATCTTCCATACCTACCAGTTCTGCGCCTGCAGCAATGGCAACAAC
GTTGCCCGGATCTGCGATGATAAGCTGTCAAACATGAGAATTGG
Features (pLannotate 1.2.2; 25 found; start..end, strand, type, name):
    462..2251    -  rep_origin     oriP: Epstein-Barr virus oriP replication origin (Yates et al., 2000)
   2252..2470    -  CDS            gL (fragment): GL_EBVB9 - Experimental evidence at protein level: Swiss-Prot protein existence level 1. The heterodimer glycoprotein H-glycoprotein L is required for the fusion of viral and plasma membranes leading to virus entry into the host cell. Acts as a functional inhibitor of gH and maintains gH in an inhibited form. Upon binding to host integrins, gL dissociates from gH leading to activation of the viral fusion glycoproteins gB and gH. Fusion of EBV with B-lymphocytes requires the additional receptor- binding protein gp42, which forms a complex with gH/gL. The heterodimer gH/gL targets also host EPHA
   2553..4478    -  CDS            EBNA1: Epstein-Barr nuclear antigen 1, also known as EBNA-1 crucial for latent viral infection, and for episomal amplification of vectors containing the oriP origin (Okita et al., 2013)
   4516..4860    -  CDS            BRRF2_EBVB9 (fragment): Protein inferred from homology: Swiss-Prot protein existence level 3. From Epstein-Barr virus (strain B95-8) (HHV-4) (Human herpesvirus 4).
   4863..4886    -  promoter       tet promoter (fragment): E. coli promoter for tetracycline efflux protein gene
   4999..5103    +  promoter       AmpR promoter: bla
   5104..5964    +  CDS            AmpR: β-lactamase; bla; confers resistance to ampicillin, carbenicillin, and related antibiotics
   6135..6723    +  rep_origin     ori: high-copy-number ColE1/pMB1/pBR322/pUC origin of replication
   6769..6892    -  CDS            TcR (fragment): tetracycline efflux protein; tet; confers resistance to tetracycline
   7173..7373    -  CDS            MDV035 (fragment): UL24_GAHVM - Protein inferred from homology: Swiss-Prot protein existence level 3. May play a role in the dispersal of host nucleolin from the nucleolus throughout the nucleus leading to a decrease in ribosome biogenesis. From Gallid herpesvirus 2 (strain Chicken/Md5/ATCC VR-987) (GaHV-2) (Marek's disease herpesvirus type 1).
   7362..7424    +  promoter       Mini-TK promoter: minimal herpes simplex virus (HSV) thymidine kinase promoter
   7467..8504    +  CDS            HygR: hygromycin B phosphotransferase confers resistance to hygromycin
   8546..8594    +  polyA_signal   HSV TK poly(A) signal: herpes simplex virus thymidine kinase polyadenylation signal (Cole and Stacy, 1985)
   8685..8701    -  polyA_signal   bGH poly(A) signal (fragment): bovine growth hormone polyadenylation signal
   8794..8994    +  CDS            gH (fragment): GH_HHV11 - Experimental evidence at protein level: Swiss-Prot protein existence level 1. The heterodimer glycoprotein H-glycoprotein L is required for the fusion of viral and plasma membranes leading to virus entry into the host cell. Following initial binding to host receptor, membrane fusion is mediated by the fusion machinery composed of gB and the heterodimer gH/gL. May also be involved in the fusion between the virion envelope and the outer nuclear membrane during virion morphogenesis. From Human herpesvirus 1 (strain 17) (HHV-1) (Human herpes simplex virus 1).
   9124..9164    -  CDS            rop (fragment): Rop protein, which maintains plasmids at low copy number; rop
   9167..9250    +  CDS            large T antigen (fragment): large T antigen from SV40 (simian virus 40)
   9273..9407    +  polyA_signal   SV40 poly(A) signal: SV40 polyadenylation signal
   9421..9439    -  misc_feature   MCS (fragment): multiple cloning site
   9440..10156   -  CDS            ECFP: ECFP is a basic (constitutively fluorescent) cyan fluorescent protein published in 1996, derived from Aequorea victoria. It has low acid sensitivity.
  10162..10181   -  misc_feature   MCS (fragment): pUC18/19 multiple cloning site
  10186..10500   -  promoter       tight TRE promoter: Tet-responsive promoter PTight, consisting of seven tet operator sequences followed by the minimal CMV promoter
  10760..10785   +  CDS            bla(M) (fragment): β-lactamase lacking the signal sequence; bla(M); allows cytosolic expression of β-lactamase
  10795..10811   -  promoter       tet promoter (fragment): E. coli promoter for tetracycline efflux protein gene
  10823..16      -  misc_feature   MCS (fragment) (across the origin): pUC18/19 multiple cloning site
