>Addgene plasmid #207414 | ECFP CD | depositor full sequence | sequence record 421037 | ECFP CD sequence 10824 bps
TCGACTCTAGAGGATCGATCCCCGCCCCGGACGAACTAAACCTGACTACGACATCTCTGCCCCTTCTTCG
CGGGGCAGTGCATGTAATCCCTTCAGTTGGTTGGTACAACTTGCCAACTGGGCCCTGTTCCACATGTGAC
ACGGGGGGGGACCAAACACAAAGGGGTTCTCTGACTGTAGTTGACATCCTTATAAATGGATGTGCACATT
TGCCAACACTGAGTGGCTTTCATCCTGGAGCAGACTTTGCAGTCTGTGGACTGCAACACAACATTGCCTT
TATGTGTAACTCTTGGCTGAAGCTCTTACACCAATGCTGGGGGACATGTACCTCCCAGGGGCCCAGGAAG
ACTACGGGAGGCTACACCAACGTCAATCAGAGGGGCCTGTGTAGCTACCGATAAGCGGACCCTCAAGAGG
GCATTAGCAATAGTGTTTATAAGGCCCCCTTGTTAACCCTAAACGGGTAGCATATGCTTCCCGGGTAGTA
GTATATACTATCCAGACTAACCCTAATTCAATAGCATATGTTACCCAACGGGAAGCATATGCTATCGAAT
TAGGGTTAGTAAAAGGGTCCTAAGGAACAGCGATATCTCCCACCCCATGAGCTGTCACGGTTTTATTTAC
ATGGGGTCAGGATTCCACGAGGGTAGTGAACCATTTTAGTCACAAGGGCAGTGGCTGAAGATCAAGGAGC
GGGCAGTGAACTCTCCTGAATCTTCGCCTGCTTCTTCATTCTCCTTCGTTTAGCTAATAGAATAACTGCT
GAGTTGTGAACAGTAAGGTGTATGTGAGGTGCTCGAAAACAAGGTTTCAGGTGACGCCCCCAGAATAAAA
TTTGGACGGGGGGTTCAGTGGTGGCATTGTGCTATGACACCAATATAACCCTCACAAACCCCTTGGGCAA
TAAATACTAGTGTAGGAATGAAACATTCTGAATATCTTTAACAATAGAAATCCATGGGGTGGGGACAAGC
CGTAAAGACTGGATGTCCATCTCACACGAATTTATGGCTATGGGCAACACATAATCCTAGTGCAATATGA
TACTGGGGTTATTAAGATGTGTCCCAGGCAGGGACCAAGACAGGTGAACCATGTTGTTACACTCTATTTG
TAACAAGGGGAAAGAGAGTGGACGCCGACAGCAGCGGACTCCACTGGTTGTCTCTAACACCCCCGAAAAT
TAAACGGGGCTCCACGCCAATGGGGCCCATAAACAAAGACAAGTGGCCACTCTTTTTTTTGAAATTGTGG
AGTGGGGGCACGCGTCAGCCCCCACACGCCGCCCTGCGGTTTTGGACTGTAAAATAAGGGTGTAATAACT
TGGCTGATTGTAACCCCGCTAACCACTGCGGTCAAACCACTTGCCCACAAAACCACTAATGGCACCCCGG
GGAATACCTGCATAAGTAGGTGGGCGGGCCAAGATAGGGGCGCGATTGCTGCGATCTGGAGGACAAATTA
CACACACTTGCGCCTGAGCGCCAAGCACAGGGTTGTTGGTCCTCATATTCACGAGGTCGCTGAGAGCACG
GTGGGCTAATGTTGCCATGGGTAGCATATACTACCCAAATATCTGGATAGCATATGCTATCCTAATCTAT
ATCTGGGTAGCATAGGCTATCCTAATCTATATCTGGGTAGCATATGCTATCCTAATCTATATCTGGGTAG
TATATGCTATCCTAATTTATATCTGGGTAGCATAGGCTATCCTAATCTATATCTGGGTAGCATATGCTAT
CCTAATCTATATCTGGGTAGTATATGCTATCCTAATCTGTATCCGGGTAGCATATGCTATCCTAATAGAG
ATTAGGGTAGTATATGCTATCCTAATTTATATCTGGGTAGCATATACTACCCAAATATCTGGATAGCATA
TGCTATCCTAATCTATATCTGGGTAGCATATGCTATCCTAATCTATATCTGGGTAGCATAGGCTATCCTA
ATCTATATCTGGGTAGCATATGCTATCCTAATCTATATCTGGGTAGTATATGCTATCCTAATTTATATCT
GGGTAGCATAGGCTATCCTAATCTATATCTGGGTAGCATATGCTATCCTAATCTATATCTGGGTAGTATA
TGCTATCCTAATCTGTATCCGGGTAGCATATGCTATCCTCATGCATATACAGTCAGCATATGATACCCAG
TAGTAGAGTGGGAGTGCTATCCTTTGCATATGCCGCCACCTCCCAAGGGGGCGTGAATTTTCGCTGCTTG
TCCTTTTCCTGCTGGTTGCTCCCATTCTTAGGTGAATTTAAGGAGGCCAGGCTAAAGCCGTCGCATGTCT
GATTGCTCACCAGGTAAATGTCGCTAATGTTTTCCAACGCGAGAAGGTGTTGAGCGCGGAGCTGAGTGAC
GTGACAACATGGGTATGCCCAATTGCCCCATGTTGGGAGGACGAAAATGGTGACAAGACAGATGGCCAGA
AATACACCAACAGCACGCATGATGTCTACTGGGGATTTATTCTTTAGTGCGGGGGAATACACGGCTTTTA
ATACGATTGAGGGCGTCTCCTAACAAGTTACATCACTCCTGCCCTTCCTCACCCTCATCTCCATCACCTC
CTTCATCTCCGTCATCTCCGTCATCACCCTCCGCGGCAGCCCCTTCCACCATAGGTGGAAACCAGGGAGG
CAAATCTACTCCATCGTCAAAGCTGCACACAGTCACCCTGATATTGCAGGTAGGAGCGGGCTTTGTCATA
ACAAGGTCCTTAATCGCATCCTTCAAAACCTCAGCAAATATATGAGTTTGTAAAAAGACCATGAAATAAC
AGACAATGGACTCCCTTAGCGGGCCAGGTTGTGGGCCGGGTCCAGGGGCCATTCCAAAGGGGAGACGACT
CAATGGTGTAAGACGACATTGTGGAATAGCAAGGGCAGTTCCTCGCCTTAGGTTGTAAAGGGAGGTCTTA
CTACCTCCATATACGAACACACCGGCGACCCAAGTTCCTTCGTCGGTAGTCCTTTCTACGTGACTCCTAG
CCAGGAGAGCTCTTAAACCTTCTGCAATGTTCTCAAATTTCGGGTTGGAACCTCCTTGACCACGATGCTT
TCCAAACCACCCTCCTTTTTTGCGCCTGCCTCCATCACCCTGACCCCGGGGTCCAGTGCTTGGGCCTTCT
CCTGGGTCATCTGCGGGGCCCTGCTCTATCGCTCCCGGGGGCACGTCAGGCTCACCATCTGGGCCACCTT
CTTGGTGGTATTCAAAATAATCGGCTTCCCCTACAGGGTGGAAAAATGGCCTTCTACCTGGAGGGGGCCT
GCGCGGTGGAGACCCGGATGATGATGACTGACTACTGGGACTCCTGGGCCTCTTTTCTCCACGTCCACGA
CCTCTCCCCCTGGCTCTTTCACGACTTCCCCCCCTGGCTCTTTCACGTCCTCTACCCCGGCGGCCTCCAC
TACCTCCTCGACCCCGGCCTCCACTACCTCCTCGACCCCGGCCTCCACTGCCTCCTCGACCCCGGCCTCC
ACCTCCTGCTCCTGCCCCTCCTGCTCCTGCCCCTCCTCCTGCTCCTGCCCCTCCTGCCCCTCCTGCTCCT
GCCCCTCCTGCCCCTCCTGCTCCTGCCCCTCCTGCCCCTCCTGCTCCTGCCCCTCCTGCCCCTCCTCCTG
CTCCTGCCCCTCCTGCCCCTCCTCCTGCTCCTGCCCCTCCTGCCCCTCCTGCTCCTGCCCCTCCTGCCCC
TCCTGCTCCTGCCCCTCCTGCCCCTCCTGCTCCTGCCCCTCCTGCTCCTGCCCCTCCTGCTCCTGCCCCT
CCTGCTCCTGCCCCTCCTGCCCCTCCTGCCCCTCCTCCTGCTCCTGCCCCTCCTGCTCCTGCCCCTCCTG
CCCCTCCTGCCCCTCCTGCTCCTGCCCCTCCTCCTGCTCCTGCCCCTCCTGCCCCTCCTGCCCCTCCTCC
TGCTCCTGCCCCTCCTGCCCCTCCTCCTGCTCCTGCCCCTCCTCCTGCTCCTGCCCCTCCTGCCCCTCCT
GCCCCTCCTCCTGCTCCTGCCCCTCCTGCCCCTCCTCCTGCTCCTGCCCCTCCTCCTGCTCCTGCCCCTC
CTGCCCCTCCTGCCCCTCCTCCTGCTCCTGCCCCTCCTCCTGCTCCTGCCCCTCCTGCCCCTCCTGCCCC
TCCTGCCCCTCCTCCTGCTCCTGCCCCTCCTCCTGCTCCTGCCCCTCCTGCTCCTGCCCCTCCCGCTCCT
GCTCCTGCTCCTGTTCCACCGTGGGTCCCTTTGCAGCCAATGCAACTTGGACGTTTTTGGGGTCTCCGGA
CACCATCTCTATGTCTTGGCCCTGATCCTGAGCCGCCCGGGGCTCCTGGTCTTCCGCCTCCTCGTCCTCG
TCCTCTTCCCCGTCCTCGTCCATGGTTATCACCCCCTCTTCTTTGAGGTCCACTGCCGCCGGAGCCTTCT
GGTCCAGATGTGTCTCCCTTCTCTCCTAGGCCATTTCCAGGTCCTGTACCTGGCCCCTCGTCAGACATGA
TTCACACTAAAAGAGATCAATAGACATCTTTATTAGACGACGCTCAGTGAATACAGGGAGTGCAGACTCC
TGCCCCCTCCAACAGCCCCCCCACCCTCATCCCCTTCATGGTCGCTGTCAGACAGATCCAGGTCTGAAAA
TTCCCCATCCTCCGAACCATCCTCGTCCTCATCACCAATTACTCGCAGCCCGGAAAACTCCCGCTGAACA
TCCTCAAGATTTGCGTCCTGAGCCTCAAGCCAGGCCTCAAATTCCTCGTCCCCCTTTTTGCTGGACGGTA
GGGATGGGGATTCTCGGGACCCCTCCTCTTCCTCTTCAAGGTCACCAGACAGAGATGCTACTGGGGCAAC
GGAAGAAAAGCTGGGTGCGGCCTGTGAGGATCAGCTTATCGATGATAAGCTGTCAAACATGAGAATTCTT
GAAGACGAAAGGGCCTCGTGATACGCCTATTTTTATAGGTTAATGTCATGATAATAATGGTTTCTTAGAC
GTCAGGTGGCACTTTTCGGGGAAATGTGCGCGGAACCCCTATTTGTTTATTTTTCTAAATACATTCAAAT
ATGTATCCGCTCATGAGACAATAACCCTGATAAATGCTTCAATAATATTGAAAAAGGAAGAGTATGAGTA
TTCAACATTTCCGTGTCGCCCTTATTCCCTTTTTTGCGGCATTTTGCCTTCCTGTTTTTGCTCACCCAGA
AACGCTGGTGAAAGTAAAAGATGCTGAAGATCAGTTGGGTGCACGAGTGGGTTACATCGAACTGGATCTC
AACAGCGGTAAGATCCTTGAGAGTTTTCGCCCCGAAGAACGTTTTCCAATGATGAGCACTTTTAAAGTTC
TGCTATGTGGCGCGGTATTATCCCGTGTTGACGCCGGGCAAGAGCAACTCGGTCGCCGCATACACTATTC
TCAGAATGACTTGGTTGAGTACTCACCAGTCACAGAAAAGCATCTTACGGATGGCATGACAGTAAGAGAA
TTATGCAGTGCTGCCATAACCATGAGTGATAACACTGCGGCCAACTTACTTCTGACAACGATCGGAGGAC
CGAAGGAGCTAACCGCTTTTTTGCACAACATGGGGGATCATGTAACTCGCCTTGATCGTTGGGAACCGGA
GCTGAATGAAGCCATACCAAACGACGAGCGTGACACCACGATGCCTGCAGCAATGGCAACAACGTTGCGC
AAACTATTAACTGGCGAACTACTTACTCTAGCTTCCCGGCAACAATTAATAGACTGGATGGAGGCGGATA
AAGTTGCAGGACCACTTCTGCGCTCGGCCCTTCCGGCTGGCTGGTTTATTGCTGATAAATCTGGAGCCGG
TGAGCGTGGGTCTCGCGGTATCATTGCAGCACTGGGGCCAGATGGTAAGCCCTCCCGTATCGTAGTTATC
TACACGACGGGGAGTCAGGCAACTATGGATGAACGAAATAGACAGATCGCTGAGATAGGTGCCTCACTGA
TTAAGCATTGGTAACTGTCAGACCAAGTTTACTCATATATACTTTAGATTGATTTAAAACTTCATTTTTA
ATTTAAAAGGATCTAGGTGAAGATCCTTTTTGATAATCTCATGACCAAAATCCCTTAACGTGAGTTTTCG
TTCCACTGAGCGTCAGACCCCGTAGAAAAGATCAAAGGATCTTCTTGAGATCCTTTTTTTCTGCGCGTAA
TCTGCTGCTTGCAAACAAAAAAACCACCGCTACCAGCGGTGGTTTGTTTGCCGGATCAAGAGCTACCAAC
TCTTTTTCCGAAGGTAACTGGCTTCAGCAGAGCGCAGATACCAAATACTGTCCTTCTAGTGTAGCCGTAG
TTAGGCCACCACTTCAAGAACTCTGTAGCACCGCCTACATACCTCGCTCTGCTAATCCTGTTACCAGTGG
CTGCTGCCAGTGGCGATAAGTCGTGTCTTACCGGGTTGGACTCAAGACGATAGTTACCGGATAAGGCGCA
GCGGTCGGGCTGAACGGGGGGTTCGTGCACACAGCCCAGCTTGGAGCGAACGACCTACACCGAACTGAGA
TACCTACAGCGTGAGCTATGAGAAAGCGCCACGCTTCCCGAAGGGAGAAAGGCGGACAGGTATCCGGTAA
GCGGCAGGGTCGGAACAGGAGAGCGCACGAGGGAGCTTCCAGGGGGAAACGCCTGGTATCTTTATAGTCC
TGTCGGGTTTCGCCACCTCTGACTTGAGCGTCGATTTTTGTGATGCTCGTCAGGGGGGCGGAGCCTATGG
AAAAACGCCAGCAACGCGGCCTTTTTACGGTTCCTGGCCTTTTGCTGGCCTTGAAGCTGTCCCTGATGGT
CGTCATCTACCTGCCTGGACAGCATGGCCTGCAACGCGGGCATCCCGATGCCGCCGGAAGCGAGAAGAAT
CATAATGGGGAAGGCCATCCAGCCTCGCGTCGGATCTCATGGTGCTGTATATAAAACCAGTGGTTATATG
TACAGTAGCTGTATATAAAACCAGTGGTTATATGTACAGTAGCTGTATATAAAACCAGTGGTTATATGTA
CAGTAGTACGTTAGATCCGAACGCCAGCAAGACGTAGCCCAGCGCGTCGGCCCCGAGATGCGCCGCGTGC
GGCTGCTGGAGATGGCGGACGCGATGGATATGTTCTGCCAAGGGTTGGTTTGCGCATTCACAGTTCTCCG
CAAGAATTGATTGGCTCCAATTCTTGGAGTGGTGAATCCGTTAGCGAGGTGCCGCCCTGCTTCATCCCCG
TGGCCCGTTGCTCGCGTTTGCTGGCGGTGTCCCCGGAAGAAATATATTTGCATGTCTTTAGTTCTATGAT
GACACAAACCCCGCCCAGCGTCTTGTCATTGGCGAATTCGAACACGCAGATGCAGTCGGGGCGGCGCGGT
CCGAGGTCCACTTCGCATATTAAGGTGACGCGTGTGGCCTCGAACACCGAGCGACCCTGCAGCGACCCGC
TTAACAGCGTCAACAGCGTGCCGCAGATCCCGGGGGGCAATGAGATATGAAAAAGCCTGAACTCACCGCG
ACGTCTGTCGAGAAGTTTCTGATCGAAAAGTTCGACAGCGTCTCCGACCTGATGCAGCTCTCGGAGGGCG
AAGAATCTCGTGCTTTCAGCTTCGATGTAGGAGGGCGTGGATATGTCCTGCGGGTAAATAGCTGCGCCGA
TGGTTTCTACAAAGATCGTTATGTTTATCGGCACTTTGCATCGGCCGCGCTCCCGATTCCGGAAGTGCTT
GACATTGGGGAATTCAGCGAGAGCCTGACCTATTGCATCTCCCGCCGTGCACAGGGTGTCACGTTGCAAG
ACCTGCCTGAAACCGAACTGCCCGCTGTTCTGCAGCCGGTCGCGGAGGCCATGGATGCGATCGCTGCGGC
CGATCTTAGCCAGACGAGCGGGTTCGGCCCATTCGGACCGCAAGGAATCGGTCAATACACTACATGGCGT
GATTTCATATGCGCGATTGCTGATCCCCATGTGTATCACTGGCAAACTGTGATGGACGACACCGTCAGTG
CGTCCGTCGCGCAGGCTCTCGATGAGCTGATGCTTTGGGCCGAGGACTGCCCCGAAGTCCGGCACCTCGT
GCACGCGGATTTCGGCTCCAACAATGTCCTGACGGACAATGGCCGCATAACAGCGGTCATTGACTGGAGC
GAGGCGATGTTCGGGGATTCCCAATACGAGGTCGCCAACATCTTCTTCTGGAGGCCGTGGTTGGCTTGTA
TGGAGCAGCAGACGCGCTACTTCGAGCGGAGGCATCCGGAGCTTGCAGGATCGCCGCGGCTCCGGGCGTA
TATGCTCCGCATTGGTCTTGACCAACTCTATCAGAGCTTGGTTGACGGCAATTTCGATGATGCAGCTTGG
GCGCAGGGTCGATGCGACGCAATCGTCCGATCCGGAGCCGGGACTGTCGGGCGTACACAAATCGCCCGCA
GAAGCGCGGCCGTCTGGACCGATGGCTGTGTAGAAGTACTCGCCGATAGTGGAAACCGACGCCCCAGCAC
TCGTCCGGATCGGGAGATGGGGGAGGCTAACTGAAACACGGAAGGAGACAATACCGGAAGGAACCCGCGC
TATGACGGCAATAAAAAGACAGAATAAAACGCACGGGTGTTGGGTCGTTTGTTCATAAACGCGGGGTTCG
GTCCCAGGGCTGGCACTCTGTCGATACCCCACCGAGACCCCATTGGGGCCAATACGCCCGCGTTTCTTCC
TTTTCCCCACCCCACCCCCCAAGTTCGGGTGAAGGCCCAGGGCTCGCAGCCAACGTCGGGGCGGCAGGCC
CTGCCATAGCCACTGGCCCCGTGGGTTAGGGACGGGGTCCCCCATGGGGAATGGTTTATGGTTCGTGGGG
GTTATTATTTTGGGCGTTGCGTGGGGTCAGGTCCACGACTGGACTGAGCAGACAGACCCATGGTTTTTGG
ATGGCCTGGGCATGGACCGCATGTACTGGCGCGACACGAACACCGGGCGTCTGTGGCTGCCAAACACCCC
CGACCCCCAAAAACCACCGCGCGGATTTCTGGCGTGCCAAGCTAGTCGACCTCATGGCTGCGCCCCGACA
CCCGCCAACACCCGCTGACGCGCCCTGACGGGCTTGTCTGCTCCCGGCATCCGCTTACAGACAAGCTGTG
ACCGTCTCCGGGAGCTGCATGTGTCAGAGGTTTTCACCGTCATCACCGAAACGCGCGAGGCAGCCGGATC
ATAATCAGCCATACCACATTTGTAGAGGTTTTACTTGCTTTAAAAAACCTCCCACACCTCCCCCTGAACC
TGAAACATAAAATGAATGCAATTGTTGTTGTTAACTTGTTTATTGCAGCTTATAATGGTTACAAATAAAG
CAATAGCATCACAAATTTCACAAATAAAGCATTTTTTTCACTGCATTCTAGTTGTGGTTTGTCCAAACTC
ATCAATGTATCTTATCATGTCTGGATCCGGCCTTGCCGGCCTCGAGATCTGAGTCCGGACTTGTACAGCT
CGTCCATGCCGAGAGTGATCCCGGCGGCGGTCACGAACTCCAGCAGGACCATGTGATCGCGCTTCTCGTT
GGGGTCTTTGCTCAGGGCGGACTGGGTGCTCAGGTAGTGGTTGTCGGGCAGCAGCACGGGGCCGTCGCCG
ATGGGGGTGTTCTGCTGGTAGTGGTCGGCGAGCTGCACGCTGCCGTCCTCGATGTTGTGGCGGATCTTGA
AGTTGGCCTTGATGCCGTTCTTCTGCTTGTCGGCGGTGATATAGACGTTGTGGCTGATGTAGTTGTACTC
CAGCTTGTGCCCCAGGATGTTGCCGTCCTCCTTGAAGTCGATGCCCTTCAGCTCGATGCGGTTCACCAGG
GTGTCGCCCTCGAACTTCACCTCGGCGCGGGTCTTGTAGTTGCCGTCGTCCTTGAAGAAGATGGTGCGCT
CCTGGACGTAGCCTTCGGGCATGGCGGACTTGAAGAAGTCGTGCTGCTTCATGTGGTCGGGGTAGCGGCT
GAAGCACTGCACGCCCCAGGTCAGGGTGGTCACGAGGGTGGGCCAGGGCACGGGCAGCTTGCCGGTGGTG
CAGATGAACTTCAGGGTCAGCTTGCCGTAGGTGGCATCGCCCTCGCCCTCGCCGGACACGCTGAACTTGT
GGCCGTTTACGTCGCCGTCCAGCTCGACCAGGATGGGCACCACCCCGGTGAACAGCTCCTCGCCCTTGCT
CACCATGGTGGCGGGTACCGAGCTCGAATTCTCCAGGCGATCTGACGGTTCACTAAACGAGCTCTGCTTA
TATAGGCCTCCCACCGTACACGCCTACCTCGACATACGTTCTCTATCACTGATAGGGAGTAAACTCGACA
TACGTTCTCTATCACTGATAGGGATAAACTCGACATACGTTCTCTATCACTGATAGGGAGTAAACTCGAC
ATACGTTCTCTATCACTGATAGGGAGTAAACTCGACATACGTTCTCTATCACTGATAGGGAGTAAACTCG
ACATCGTTCTCTATCACTGATAGGGAGTAAACTCGACATACGTTCTCTATCACTGATAGGGAGTAAACTC
GTGTACATATTATGATATAGATACAACGTATGCAATGGCCAATAGCCAATATTGATTTATGCTATATAAC
CAATGACTAATATGGCTAATTGCCAATATTGATTCAATGTATAGATCTCATGGTGCTGTATATAAAACCA
GTGGTTATATGTACAGTAGCTGTATATAAAACCAGTGGTTATATGTACAGTAGCTGTATATAAAACCAGT
GGTTATATGTACAGTAGTACGTTAGATCTTCCATACCTACCAGTTCTGCGCCTGCAGCAATGGCAACAAC
GTTGCCCGGATCTGCGATGATAAGCTGTCAAACATGAGAATTGG
Features (pLannotate 1.2.2; 23 found; start..end, strand, type, name):
    462..2251    -  rep_origin     oriP: Epstein-Barr virus oriP replication origin (Yates et al., 2000)
   2252..2470    -  CDS            gL (fragment): GL_EBVB9 - Experimental evidence at protein level: Swiss-Prot protein existence level 1. The heterodimer glycoprotein H-glycoprotein L is required for the fusion of viral and plasma membranes leading to virus entry into the host cell. Acts as a functional inhibitor of gH and maintains gH in an inhibited form. Upon binding to host integrins, gL dissociates from gH leading to activation of the viral fusion glycoproteins gB and gH. Fusion of EBV with B-lymphocytes requires the additional receptor- binding protein gp42, which forms a complex with gH/gL. The heterodimer gH/gL targets also host EPHA
   2553..4478    -  CDS            EBNA1: Epstein-Barr nuclear antigen 1, also known as EBNA-1 crucial for latent viral infection, and for episomal amplification of vectors containing the oriP origin (Okita et al., 2013)
   4516..4860    -  CDS            BRRF2_EBVB9 (fragment): Protein inferred from homology: Swiss-Prot protein existence level 3. From Epstein-Barr virus (strain B95-8) (HHV-4) (Human herpesvirus 4).
   4863..4886    -  promoter       tet promoter (fragment): E. coli promoter for tetracycline efflux protein gene
   4999..5103    +  promoter       AmpR promoter: bla
   5104..5964    +  CDS            AmpR: β-lactamase; bla; confers resistance to ampicillin, carbenicillin, and related antibiotics
   6135..6723    +  rep_origin     ori: high-copy-number ColE1/pMB1/pBR322/pUC origin of replication
   6769..6892    -  CDS            TcR (fragment): tetracycline efflux protein; tet; confers resistance to tetracycline
   7173..7373    -  CDS            MDV035 (fragment): UL24_GAHVM - Protein inferred from homology: Swiss-Prot protein existence level 3. May play a role in the dispersal of host nucleolin from the nucleolus throughout the nucleus leading to a decrease in ribosome biogenesis. From Gallid herpesvirus 2 (strain Chicken/Md5/ATCC VR-987) (GaHV-2) (Marek's disease herpesvirus type 1).
   7362..7424    +  promoter       Mini-TK promoter: minimal herpes simplex virus (HSV) thymidine kinase promoter
   7467..8504    +  CDS            HygR: hygromycin B phosphotransferase confers resistance to hygromycin
   8546..8594    +  polyA_signal   HSV TK poly(A) signal: herpes simplex virus thymidine kinase polyadenylation signal (Cole and Stacy, 1985)
   8794..8994    +  CDS            gH (fragment): GH_HHV11 - Experimental evidence at protein level: Swiss-Prot protein existence level 1. The heterodimer glycoprotein H-glycoprotein L is required for the fusion of viral and plasma membranes leading to virus entry into the host cell. Following initial binding to host receptor, membrane fusion is mediated by the fusion machinery composed of gB and the heterodimer gH/gL. May also be involved in the fusion between the virion envelope and the outer nuclear membrane during virion morphogenesis. From Human herpesvirus 1 (strain 17) (HHV-1) (Human herpes simplex virus 1).
   9124..9164    -  CDS            rop (fragment): Rop protein, which maintains plasmids at low copy number; rop
   9167..9250    +  CDS            large T antigen (fragment): large T antigen from SV40 (simian virus 40)
   9273..9407    +  polyA_signal   SV40 poly(A) signal: SV40 polyadenylation signal
   9421..9439    -  misc_feature   MCS (fragment): multiple cloning site
   9440..10156   -  CDS            ECFP: ECFP is a basic (constitutively fluorescent) cyan fluorescent protein published in 1996, derived from Aequorea victoria. It has low acid sensitivity.
  10162..10181   -  misc_feature   MCS (fragment): pUC18/19 multiple cloning site
  10186..10500   -  promoter       tight TRE promoter: Tet-responsive promoter PTight, consisting of seven tet operator sequences followed by the minimal CMV promoter
  10760..10785   +  CDS            bla(M) (fragment): β-lactamase lacking the signal sequence; bla(M); allows cytosolic expression of β-lactamase
  10823..16      -  misc_feature   MCS (fragment) (across the origin): pUC18/19 multiple cloning site
