[The description below was written by a language model from this plasmid's Addgene catalogue record and pLannotate feature annotations shown in this document.]
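Description:
ECFP CD is an episomal mammalian expression plasmid of about 10.8 kb built on the pCEP4 backbone, designed as a reporter system for studying collisions between the transcription and replication machineries. It carries the Epstein-Barr virus oriP replication origin together with the EBNA1 coding sequence, which together allow the plasmid to replicate and be maintained extrachromosomally in human cells. Stable carriers are selected with hygromycin through an HSV thymidine kinase promoter-driven HygR cassette with a TK polyadenylation signal. In E. coli it is propagated through a high-copy ColE1/pUC-type origin and an ampicillin resistance gene. Several short annotated fragments (herpesvirus reading frames, tet, rop, large T antigen) appear to be backbone remnants or homology hits rather than functional elements.

The original CMV promoter of pCEP4 was replaced by a tight Tet-responsive promoter (seven tet operators upstream of a minimal CMV promoter), which drives the 717 bp ECFP coding sequence, with an SV40 polyadenylation signal lying just beyond its 3' end. Transcription is switched on by doxycycline, which requires a Tet-On transactivator that is not annotated on this plasmid and so would have to be supplied by the host cells. The promoter-insert cassette was oriented by SalI digestion and religation so that induced transcription runs in the same direction as replication from oriP, creating a co-directional transcription-replication conflict. ECFP serves as a transcript that does not form R-loops, a counterpart to the mAIRN sequence mentioned in the record as the alternative insert.

The depositor and sequencing-derived feature tables agree closely, though the repetitive EBNA1 region was not fully resolved by sequencing, so the depositor sequence is the reference there.
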