Addgene plasmid #207414: ECFP CD
Purpose: Mammalian-cell-based plasmid system that expresses ECFP (a non R-loop-forming transcript) upon dox-induction, which will further cause co-directional transcription-replication conflict (CD TRC).
Depositing lab: Karlene Cimprich. Publication: Transcription-Replication Conflict Orientation Modulates R-Loop Levels and Activates Distinct DNA Damage Responses. Hamperl S, Bocek MJ, Saldivar JC, Swigut T, Cimprich KA. Cell. 2017 Aug 10;170(4):774-786.e19. doi: 10.1016/j.cell.2017.07.043. PubMed 28802045.
Backbone
  Vector backbone: pCEP4 Mammalian Expression Vector
  Backbone manufacturer: Thermo Fisher
  Backbone size w/o insert (bp): 10400
  Total vector size (bp): 10822
  Modifications to backbone: 1) Replacement of pCMV with tight-Tet-ON promoter; 2) Switching orientation of tight-Tet-ON promoter by SalI restriction enzyme digestion and religation; 3) Cloning of ECFP or mAIRN sequence downstream of tight-Tet-ON promoter
  Vector type: Mammalian Expression, Bacterial Expression
  Selectable markers: Hygromycin
Growth in bacteria
  Bacterial resistance: Ampicillin, 100 μg/mL
  Growth temperature: 37°C
  Growth strain: DH5alpha
  Copy number: Unknown
Gene/Insert
  Gene/Insert name: ECFP
  Species: Synthetic; Aequorea victoria
  Insert size (bp): 717
Terms and licenses: Academic/Nonprofit Terms; Industry Terms: Not Available to Industry
Depositor comments: Please Note: Addgene NGS is not able to fully resolve the EBNA1 feature within the plasmid due to the repetitive nature of the sequence. Please refer to the depositor's expected sequence for this region of the plasmid.
How to cite: ECFP CD was a gift from Karlene Cimprich (Addgene plasmid # 207414 ; http://n2t.net/addgene:207414 ; RRID:Addgene_207414)
